>Addgene plasmid #156400 | pTYF-super-mfPENK-2.2k-Venus-WPRE | addgene full sequence | sequence record 311135 | Addgene NGS Result
TCTGTAGCGACCCTTTGCAGGCAGCGGAACCCCCCACCTGGCGACAGGTGCCTCTGCGGCCAAAAGCCAC
GTGTATAAGATACACCTGCAAAGGCGGCACAACCCCAGTGCCACGTTGTGAGTTGGATAGTTGTGGAAAG
AGTCAAATGGCTCTCCTCAAGCGTATTCAACAAGGGGCTGAAGGATGCCCAGAAGGTACCCCATTGTATG
GGATCTGATCTGGGGCCTCGGTACACATGCTTTACATGTGTTTAGTCGAGGTTAAAAAAACGTCTAGGCC
CCCCGAACCACGGGGACGTGGTTTTCCTTTGAAAAACACGATGATAATATGGCCACAACCATGAAGCTAC
TGTCTTCTATCGAACAAGCATGCGATATTTGCCGACTTAAAAAGCTCAAGTGCTCCAAAGAAAAACCGAA
GTGCGCCAAGTGTCTGAAGAACAACTGGGAGTGTCGCTACTCTCCCAAAACCAAAAGGTCTCCGCTGACT
AGGGCACATCTGACAGAAGTGGAATCAAGGCTAGAAAGACTGGAACAGCTATTTCTACTGATTTTTCCTC
GAGAAGACCTTGACATGATTTTGAAAATGGATTCTTTACAGGATATAAAAGCATTGTTAACAGGATTATT
TGTACAAGATAATGTGAATAAAGATGCCGTCACAGATAGATTGGCTTCAGTGGAGACTGATATGCCTCTA
ACATTGAGACAGCATAGAATAAGTGCGACATCATCATCGGAAGAGAGTAGTAACAAAGGTCAAAGACAGT
TGACTGTATCGCCGGAATTGGGATCCATGGTGTTTCCTTCTGGGCAGATCTCAAACCAGGCCCTGGCCTT
AGCACCGTCCTCTGCCCCAGTCCTTGCCCAGACCATGGTCCCTTCCTCAGCCATGGTACCTCTGGCTCAG
CCCCCAGCTCCTGCCCCAGTTCTAACCCCGGGTCCTCCCCAGTCCCTGTCTGCACCTGTTCCAAAGAGCA
CCCAGGCTGGGGAAGGCACGCTGTCGGAAGCCCTGCTGCACCTGCAGTTTGATGCTGATGAAGACTTGGG
GGCCTTGCTTGGCAACAGCACAGACCCAGGAGTGTTCACAGACCTGGCATCTGTGGACAACTCAGAGTTT
CAGCAGCTCCTGAACCAGGGTGTGTCCATGTCTCACTCCACAGCTGAGCCCATGCTGATGGAGTACCCTG
AAGCTATAACTCGCCTGGTGACAGGGTCCCAGAGGCCCCCTGACCCAGCTCCCACACCCCTGGGGACCTC
GGGGCTTCCCAATGGTCTCTCCGGAGATGAAGACTTCTCCTCCATTGCGGACATGGACTTCTCTGCTCTG
CTGAGTCAGATCAGCTCCAGCGGCCAATCTAGACTGCAGCTCGACCTCGAGGGGGGGCCCGGTACCAGGT
AAGTTAACATCGAGGGATCAAGCTTATCGATAATCAACCTCTGGATTACAAAATTTGTGAAAGATTGACT
GGTATTCTTAACTATGTTGCTCCTTTTACGCTATGTGGATACGCTGCTTTAATGCCTTTGTATCATGCTA
TTGCTTCCCGTATGGCTTTCATTTTCTCCTCCTTGTATAAATCCTGGTTGCTGTCTCTTTATGAGGAGTT
GTGGCCCGTTGTCAGGCAACGTGGCGTGGTGTGCACTGTGTTTGCTGACGCAACCCCCACTGGTTGGGGC
ATTGCCACCACCTGTCAGCTCCTTTCCGGGACTTTCGCTTTCCCCCTCCCTATTGCCACGGCGGAACTCA
TCGCCGCCTGCCTTGCCCGCTGCTGGACAGGGGCTCGGCTGTTGGGCACTGACAATTCCGTGGTGTTGTC
GGGGAAGCTGACGTCCTTTCCATGGCTGCTCGCCTGTGTTGCCACCTGGATTCTGCGCGGGACGTCCTTC
TGCTACGTCCCTTCGGCCCTCAATCCAGCGGACCTTCCTTCCCGCGGCCTGCTGCCGGCTCTGCGGCCTC
TTCCGCGTCTTCGCCTTCGCCCTCAGACGAGTCGGATCTCCCTTTGGGCCGCCTCCCCGCATCGTCGACT
AGGGATAACAGGGTAACGGTACCTTTAAGACCAATGACTTACAAGGCAGCTGTAGATCTTAGCCACTTTT
TAAAAGAAAAGGGGGGACTGGAAGGGCTAATTCACTCCCAGGGTCTCTCTGGTTAGACCAGATCTGAGCC
TGGGAGCTCTCTGGCTAACTAGGGAACCCACTGCTTAAGCCTCATAAAGCTCGACTGTGCCTTCTAGTTG
CCAGCCATCTGTTGTTTGCCCCTCCCCCGTGCCTTCCTTGACCCTGGAAGGTGCCACTCCCACTGTCCTT
TCCTAATAAAATGAGGAAATTGCATCGCATTGTCTGAGTAGGTGTCATTCTATTCTGGGGGGTAGGGTGG
GGCAGGACAGCAAGGGGGAGGATTGGGAAGACAATAGCAGGCATGCTGGGGATGCGGTGGGCTCTATGGC
TTCTGAGGCGGAAAGAACCAGCTGGGGCTCTAGGGGGTATCCCC
[124 nt withheld, positions 2495-2618]
CGCCGGCTGTGCGGGAGAACGGAGTTCTATTATGACTCAAATCAGTCTCCCCAAGCATTCGGGGATCAGA
GTTTTTAAGGATAACTTAGTGTGTAGGGGGCCAGTGAGTTGGAGATGAAAGCGTAGGGAGTCGAAGGTGT
CCTTTTGCGCCGAGTCAGTTCCTGGGTGGGGGCCACAAGATCGGATGAGCCAGTTTATCAATCCGGGGGT
GCCAGCTGATCCATGGAGTGCAGGGTCTGCAAAATATCTCAAGCACTGATTGATCTTAGGTTTTACAATA
GTGATGTTACCCCAGGAACAATTTGGGGAAGGTCAGAATCTTGTAGCCTGTAGCTGCATGACTCCTAAAC
CATAATTTCTTTTTTGTTTTTTTTTTTTTATTTTTGAGACAGGGTCTCACTCTGTCACCTAGGCTGGAGT
GCAGTGGTGCAATCACAGCTCACTGCAGCCTCAACGTCGTAAGCTCAAGCGATCCTCCCACCTCAGCCTG
CCTGGTAGCTGAGACTACAAGCGACGCCCCAGTTAATTTTTGTATTTTTGGTAGAGGCAGCGTTTTGCCG
TGTGGCCCTGGCTGGTCTCGAACTCCTGGGCTCAAGTGATCCAGCCTCAGCCTCCCAAAGTGCTGGGACA
ACCGGGGCCAGTCACTGCACCTGGCCCTAAACCATAATTTCTAATCTTTTGGCTAATTTGTTAGTCCTAC
AAAGGCAGTCTAGTCCCCAGGCAAAAAGGGGGTTTGTTTCGGGAAAGGGCTGTTACTGTCTTTGTTTCAA
ACTATAAACTAAGTTCCTCCTAAACTTAGTTCGGCCTACACCCAGGAATGAACAAGGAGAGCTTGGAGGT
TAGAAGCACGATGGAATTGGTTAGGTCAGATCTCTTTCACTGTCTGAGTTATAATTTTGCAATGGTGGTT
CAAAGACTGCCCGCTTCTGACACCAGTCGCTGCATTAATGAATCGGCCAACGCGCGGGGAGAGGCGGTTT
GCGTATTGGGCGCTCTTCCGCTTCCTCGCTCACTGACTCGCTGCGCTCGGTCGTTCGGCTGCGGCGAGCG
GTATCAGCTCACTCAAAGGCGGTAATACGGTTATCCACAGAATCAGGGGATAACGCAGGAAAGAACATGT
GAGCAAAAGGCCAGCAAAAGGCCAGGAACCGTAAAAAGGCCGCGTTGCTGGCGTTTTTCCATAGGCTCCG
CCCCCCTGACGAGCATCACAAAAATCGACGCTCAAGTCAGAGGTGGCGAAACCCGACAGGACTATAAAGA
TACCAGGCGTTTCCCCCTGGAAGCTCCCTCGTGCGCTCTCCTGTTCCGACCCTGCCGCTTACCGGATACC
TGTCCGCCTTTCTCCCTTCGGGAAGCGTGGCGCTTTCTCATAGCTCACGCTGTAGGTATCTCAGTTCGGT
GTAGGTCGTTCGCTCCAAGCTGGGCTGTGTGCACGAACCCCCCGTTCAGCCCGACCGCTGCGCCTTATCC
GGTAACTATCGTCTTGAGTCCAACCCGGTAAGACACGACTTATCGCCACTGGCAGCAGCCACTGGTAACA
GGATTAGCAGAGCGAGGTATGTAGGCGGTGCTACAGAGTTCTTGAAGTGGTGGCCTAACTACGGCTACAC
TAGAAGAACAGTATTTGGTATCTGCGCTCTGCTGAAGCCAGTTACCTTCGGAAAAAGAGTTGGTAGCTCT
TGATCCGGCAAACAAACCACCGCTGGTAGCGGTGGTTTTTTTGTTTGCAAGCAGCAGATTACGCGCAGAA
AAAAAGGATCTCAAGAAGATCCTTTGATCTTTTCTACGGGGTCTGACGCTCAGTGGAACGAAAACTCACG
TTAAGGGATTTTGGTCATGAGATTATCAAAAAGGATCTTCACCTAGATCCTTTTAAATTAAAAATGAAGT
TTTAAATCAATCTAAAGTATATATGAGTAAACTTGGTCTGACAGTTACCAATGCTTAATCAGTGAGGCAC
CTATCTCAGCGATCTGTCTATTTCGTTCATCCATAGTTGCCTGACTCCCCGTCGTGTAGATAACTACGAT
ACGGGAGGGCTTACCATCTGGCCCCAGTGCTGCAATGATACCGCGAGACCCACGCTCACCGGCTCCAGAT
TTATCAGCAATAAACCAGCCAGCCGGAAGGGCCGAGCGCAGAAGTGGTCCTGCAACTTTATCCGCCTCCA
TCCAGTCTATTAATTGTTGCCGGGAAGCTAGAGTAAGTAGTTCGCCAGTTAATAGTTTGCGCAACGTTGT
TGCCATTGCTACAGGCATCGTGGTGTCACGCTCGTCGTTTGGTATGGCTTCATTCAGCTCCGGTTCCCAA
CGATCAAGGCGAGTTACATGATCCCCCATGTTGTGCAAAAAAGCGGTTAGCTCCTTCGGTCCTCCGATCG
TTGTCAGAAGTAAGTTGGCCGCAGTGTTATCACTCATGGTTATGGCAGCACTGCATAATTCTCTTACTGT
CATGCCATCCGTAAGATGCTTTTCTGTGACTGGTGAGTACTCAACCAAGTCATTCTGAGAATAGTGTATG
CGGCGACCGAGTTGCTCTTGCCCGGCGTCAATACGGGATAATACCGCGCCACATAGCAGAACTTTAAAAG
TGCTCATCATTGGAAAACGTTCTTCGGGGCGAAAACTCTCAAGGATCTTACCGCTGTTGAGATCCAGTTC
GATGTAACCCACTCGTGCACCCAACTGATCTTCAGCATCTTTTACTTTCACCAGCGTTTCTGGGTGAGCA
AAAACAGGAAGGCAAAATGCCGCAAAAAAGGGAATAAGGGCGACACGGAAATGTTGAATACTCATACTCT
TCCTTTTTCAATATTATTGAAGCATTTATCAGGGTTATTGTCTCATGAGCGGATACATATTTGAATGTAT
TTAGAAAAATAAACAAATAGGGGTTCCGCGCACATTTCCCCGAAAAGTGCCACCTGACGTCTAAGAAACC
ATTATTATCATGACATTAACCTATAAAAATAGGCGTATCACGAGGCCCTTTCGTCTCGCGCGTTTCGGTG
ATGACGGTGAAAACCTCTGACACATGCAGCTCCCGGAGACGGTCACAGCTTGTCTGTAAGCGGATGCCGG
GAGCAGACAAGCCCGTCAGGGCGCGTCAGCGGGTGTTGGCGGGTGTCGGGGCTGGCTTAACTATGCGGCA
TCAGAGCAGATTGTACTGAGAGTGCACCATATGCGGTGTGAAATACCGCACAGATGCGTAAGGAGAAAAT
ACCGCATCAGGCGCCATTCGCCATTCAGGCTGCGCAACTGTTGGGAAGGGCGATCGGTGCGGGCCTCTTC
GCTATTACGCCAGGGGAGGCAGAGATTGCAGTAAGCTGAGATCGCAGCACTGCACTCCAGCCTGGGCGAC
AGAGTAAGACTCTGTCTCAAAAATAAAATAAATAAATCAATCAGATATTCCAATCTTTTCCTTTATTTAT
TTATTTATTTTCTATTTTGGAAACACAGTCCTTCCTTATTCCAGAATTACACATATATTCTATTTTTCTT
TATATGCTCCAGTTTTTTTTAGACCTTCACCTGAAATGTGTGTATACAAAATCTAGGCCAGTCCAGCAGA
GCCTAAAGGTAAAAAATAAAATAATAAAAAATAAATAAAATCTAGCTCACTCCTTCACATCAAAATGGAG
ATACAGCTGTTAGCATTAAATACCAAATAACCCATCTTGTCCTCAATAATTTTAAGCGCCTCTCTCCACC
ACATCTAACTCCTGTCAAAGGCATGTGCCCCTTCCGGGCGCTCTGCTGTGCTGCCAACCAACTGGCATGT
GGACTCTGCAGGGTCCCTAACTGCCAAGCCCCACAGTGTGCCCTGAGGCTGCCCCTTCCTTCTAGCGGCT
GCCCCCACTCGGCTTTGCTTTCCCTAGTTTCAGTTACTTGCGTTCAGCCAAGGTCTGAAACTAGGTGCGC
ACAGAGCGGTAAGACTGCGAGAGAAAGAGACCAGCTTTACAGGGGGTTTATCACAGTGCACCCTGACAGT
CGTCAGCCTCACAGGGGGTTTATCACATTGCACCCTGACAGTCGTCAGCCTCACAGGGGGTTTATCACAG
TGCACCCTTACAATCATTCCATTTGATTCACAATTTTTTTAGTCTCTACTGTGCCTAACTTGTAAGTTAA
ATTTGATCAGAGGTGTGTTCCCAGAGGGGAAAACAGTATATACAGGGTTCAGTACTATCGCATTTCAGGC
CCGAGAGCTGCATCCGGAGTATCTAGATGGAGTTCCGCGTTACATAACTTACGGTAAATGGCCCGCCTGG
CTGACCGCCCAACGACCCCCGCCCATTGACGTCAATAATGACGTATGTTCCCATAGTAACGCCAATAGGG
ACTTTCCATTGACGTCAATGGGAGTTTGTTTTGGCACCAAAATCAACGGGACTTTCCAAAATGTCGTAAT
AACCCCGCCCCGTTGACGCAAATGGGCGGTAGGCGTGTACTCTAGAAGGTCTATATAAGCAGAGCTCGTT
TAGTGAACCGGGTCTCTCTGGTTAGACCAGATCTGAGCCTGGGAGCTCTCTGGCTAACTAGGGAACCCAC
TGCTTAAGCCTCAATAAAGCTTGCCTTGAGTGCTCAAAGTAGTGTGTGCCCGTCTGTTGTGTGACTCTGG
TAACTAGAGATCCCTCAGACCCTTTTAGTCAGTGTGGAAAATCTCTAGCAGTGGCGCCCGAACAGGGACT
TGAAAGCGAAAGTAAAGCCAGAGGAGATCTCTCGACGCAGGACTCGGCTTGCTGAAGCGCGCACGGCAAG
AGGCGAGGGGCGGCGACTGCAGAGTACGCCAAAAATTTTGACTAGCGGAGGCTAGAAGGAGAGAGATGGG
TGCGAGAGCGTCGGTATTAAGCGGGGGAGAATTAGATAAATGGGAAAAAATTCGGTTAAGGCCAGGGGGA
AAGAAACAATATAAACTAAAACATATAGTATGGGCAAGCAGGGAGCTAGAACGATTCGCAGTTAATCCTG
GCCTTTTAGAGACATCAGAAGGCTGTAGACAAATACTGGGACAGCTACAACCATCCCTTCAGACAGGATC
AGAAGAACTTAGATCATTATATAATACAATAGCAGTCCTCTATTGTGTGCATCAAAGGATAGATGTAAAA
GACACCAAGGAAGCCTTAGATAAGATAGAGGAAGAGCAAAACAAAAGTAAGAAAAAGGCACAGCAAGCAG
CAGCTGACACAGGAAACAACAGCCAGGTCAGCCAAAATTACCCTATAGTGCAGAACCTCCAGGGGCAAAT
GGTACATCAGGCCATATCACCTAGAACTTTAAATGCATGGGTAAAAGTAGTAGAAGAGAAGGCTTTCAGC
CCAGAAGTAATACCCATGTTTTCAGCATTATCAGAAGGAGCCACCCCACAAGATTTAAATACCATGCTAA
ACACAGTGGGGGGACATCAAGCAGCCATGCAAATGTTAAAAGAGACCATCAATGAGGAAGCTGCAGAATG
GGATAGATTGCATCCAGTGCATGCAGGGCCTATTGCACCAGGCCAGATGAGAGAACCAAGGGGAAGTGAC
ATAGCAGGAACTACTAGCAAATTAAGAGAACAATTTGGAAATAATAAAACAATAATCTTTAAGCAATCCT
CAGGAGGGGACCCAGAAATTGTAACGCACAGTTTTAATTGTGGAGGGGAATTTTTCTACTGTAATTCAAC
ACAACTGTTTAATAGTACTTGGTTTAATAGTACTTGGAGTACTGAAGGGTCAAATAACACTGAAGGAAGT
GACACAATCACACTCCCATGCAGAATAAAACAATTTATAAACATGTGGCAGGAAGTAGGAAAAGCAATGT
ATGCCCCTCCCATCAGTGGACAAATTAGATGTTCATCAAATATTACTGGGCTGCTATTAACAAGAGATGG
TGGTAATAACAACAATGGGTCCGAGATCTTCAGACCTGGAGGAGGCGATATGAGGGACAATTGGAGAAGT
GAATTATATAAATATAAAGTAGTAAAAATTGAACCATTAGGAGTAGCACCCACCAAGGCAAAGAGAAGAG
TGGTGCAGAGAGAAAAAAGAGCAGTGGGAATAGGAGCTTTGTTCCTTGGGTTCTTGGGAGCAGCAGGAAG
CACTATGGGCGCAGCGTCAATGACGCTGACGGTACAGGCCAGACAATTATTGTCTGATATAGTGCAGCAG
CAGAACAATTTGCTGAGGGCTATTGAGGCGCAACAGCATCTGTTGCAACTCACAGTCTGGGGCATCAAAC
AGCTCCAGGCAAGAATCCTGGCTGTGGAAAGATACCTAAAGGATCAACAGCTCCTGGGGATTTGGGGTTG
CTCTGGAAAACTCATTTGCACCACTGCTGTGCCTTGGAATGCTAGTTGGAGTAATAAATCTCTGGAACAG
ATTTGGAATAACATGACCTGGATGGAGTGGGACAGAGAAATTAACAATTACACAAGCTTAATACACTCCT
TAATTGAAGAATCGCAAAACCAGCAAGAAAAGAATGAACAAGAATTATTGGAATTAGATAAATGGGCTTG
CGGCCGGAATTCACAAATGGCAGTATTCATCCACAATTTTAAAAGAAAAGGGGGGATTGGGGGGTACAGT
GCAGGGGAAAGAATAGTAGACATAATAGCAACAGACATACAAACTAAAGAATTACAAAAACAAATTACAA
AAATTCAAAATTTTCGGGTTTATTACAGGGACAGCAGAGATCCACTTTGGGCGGCCTAGGGATAACAGGG
TAATAGATCTTGCTAGCTCTTATCATGTCTGGATCCAAGCTTGCATGCCTGCAGGTCGGAGTACTGTCCT
CCGAGCGGAGTACTGTCCTCCGAGCGGAGTACTGTCCTCCGAGCGGAGTACTGTCCTCCGAGCGGAGTAC
TGTCCTCCGAGCGGAGACTCTAGAGGGTCCCGGGATACGCGTTCCCGACCTTGCTACTGTGATGCCCCGG
CCGGGAGGCAGGCGGTGCTCAGGTACAGCTCTGGTGCTAATCCGGGTGCTGCGTGTCAAGCCCGCACAGT
GAGGCCTGTGGAGAACTGAGACCCCAGTATCCGCAAGCTCAGCCTACGCAGGATAGCGCTGCCCTCTAGC
GACTATAATGGGACATGCAGCGCGGCTGCAGGTTCTAGCGACGGTAGAAATCCGCCCTTTGCAGAGGGCG
CAGAGGGCCGGGAAAGCCCTGGGACCTTTTCCCTATGTATGGGACCAGGAACTGTTTATGGTTTCCCCCT
AGGTCTAGGAGAGATAGATGCATAGGTGGATTGGATACATCCATGGCAGATGTAAGGTAAGCAGACAATG
GGCACCGATGGAAAGGTGGACGACGGATAACTGATGGTTAGGAACACGTTTTGAGGGCTTGCTATAGTGC
CAGGCACAAGGCTAAGAGATTTTGTCCATTATTTCATTTGATTCTCTCCAGAACTTTATGAATGGCATAT
TACCTATGTTCCTATTTTTCAAATAGGGAAACTGAGGCCTCAGGCAATGTAAGCAGCTTGCCACTTAGCA
ATCTTTTGCAGAGCCAGGAAGCGGGAAAGCGTGTCTTAATGGACAGTCTCAGCCTCCACAGTGTGCCCTC
GGCCCCCTCCCGGTGGAGATGTTCCAAGCCCTGGCGTCCCGGGTAGGGGGTCCCTCATCCTTCCCTCCCC
ACCACACTCCTGGCGCGCTGACATTACACCCGCCCCGGCACCCCCTTCTCACTCATCCAACACCCCCAGG
AAACCCTGGACAGCGCTCTCAAGGCAGTGGATCTTCGCCTTGGGAGCCCTGGGGAGCTGGATAAACACGG
ATCCTCTCCCACAGTGGCTGAAAAGCGCGCAGTGCCGGAACCTGAGGGTTTACCGGCTTCTACGCTTGGC
CAAGGGTCTCTCTAACTGGAAAGGTGAAAATTCTGTGCCGAGATTTTAAGATTCCCAGAAAGTTTCAATT
GTTAAGTTTCTGTAACCATTAACTGAGCGCCTACTGCGCACCTTGAAGCTGTTAGATGCTGCGGCAAGGA
ACTCGGAGTCAACTGTGGGGGACAAGCGGGTCGATAAATGACGACATTCCGAACCAGACGGCTGTGCTTG
GTGCCCACGGGGACCCCGAGGGGGTCCAGGGAGGAGGCGGGAAAGGGGCAGGTTCATCGGCCCGCTGGGT
CTCCAGCACATTCCAGAAGTCTAAGCCAGTCCATCTATCCTTCCAAACGCCTCCACCTCGCTTCCCTCCT
TGGAGCCCGCACCCCACGGTGCAATTTCAGTGACTTTATGCGGAGAAACTTGATCCTATCTCACTCTCCC
CAAACTTCCTAACTGCCTTGGGTTTGTCACCTGGCCGTGTCGGGAGCCACCGAGCGCCCCCCGTGGCCGT
CACCCTCGGTGGGGGAAGCGGCGCGCGGGTACTGGGGGACCGACCCCTCCCGCGAAGGCGTCGGCGCGGG
GCTGGCGTAGGGCCTGCGTCAGCTGCAGCCCGCCGGCGATTGGGGAGCGCGCGCCTCCTTCGGTTTGGGG
CTAATTATAAAGTGGCTCCAGCCGCCGTTAAGCCCCGGGACGGCGAGGCAGGCGCTCAGAGCCCCGCGGC
GACGCTGAGGACCGCGACGGTGAGGCCCACGTCCGCCAGCGCACCCAGGCCCGCTCCTCCCCGACGCCCG
TCCTCCTCACCCTTGCCTTCTTCTCTTCCCTCTAGAGTCGTGTCTGGAACCCGGCTTTTCCAATTGGCCT
GCTGCATCCGAACAGCGTGAACGTGAGTGAATTTGCCCGAAGCTTGTCTTTGCTGCGCGGGTTTGGGGAC
GGCTGCCCGCCCTCTTTTCCTTCACATTTCATTGCATGGGTTCCCCAACCGCGTTCTCTGGTTCTTCTTT
GTGACCCCAGTCAATGTCCTTCCTCCCCCGGCGCCCGGTCCCTCGCCCTGGTCTGCGGCGTTCTCTCTGG
AATCTTGCCCTGGGCCGTGGACGCCCAGGAAAAGAGTTGGGTGCCCCCAGGCAGCCTCGCGTTGTGGGCG
ACCGCGCCATCCCGGAAGCCGCAAGGCGATCTGAGTCGCCTCCAGGTCTACCTGAAAGCTGTCGGCCGGG
AGGGCGGGGCCCCAAAAAGGAGCATTCCTGCGGGCTTTTGCTCGACGATCCCTTGCTGAGGCTGTTGTGG
CGAGGGTCCTGCAGAGGTACCCGTTCTGCGCCCAGACAGGCTCGAAGCACGCGTCCCTCTTTCCTCGCAG
TCCGCGGCCGCGGATCCACCATGGTGAGCAAGGGCGAGGAGCTGTTCACCGGGGTGGTGCCCATCCTGGT
CGAGCTGGACGGCGACGTAAACGGCCACAAGTTCAGCGTGTCCGGCGAGGGCGAGGGCGATGCCACCTAC
GGCAAGCTGACCCTGAAGCTGATCTGCACCACCGGCAAGCTGCCCGTGCCCTGGCCCACCCTCGTGACCA
CCCTGGGCTACGGCCTGCAGTGCTTCGCCCGCTACCCCGACCACATGAAGCAGCACGACTTCTTCAAGTC
CGCCATGCCCGAAGGCTACGTCCAGGAGCGCACCATCTTCTTCAAGGACGACGGCAACTACAAGACCCGC
GCCGAGGTGAAGTTCGAGGGCGACACCCTGGTGAACCGCATCGAGCTGAAGGGCATCGACTTCAAGGAGG
ACGGCAACATCCTGGGGCACAAGCTGGAGTACAACTACAACAGCCACAACGTCTATATCACCGCCGACAA
GCAGAAGAACGGCATCAAGGCCAACTTCAAGATCCGCCACAACATCGAGGACGGCGGCGTGCAGCTCGCC
GACCACTACCAGCAGAACACCCCCATCGGCGACGGCCCCGTGCTGCTGCCCGACAACCACTACCTGAGCT
ACCAGTCCGCCCTGAGCAAAGACCCCAACGAGAAGCGCGATCACATGGTCCTGCTGGAGTTCGTGACCGC
CGCCGGGATCACTCTCGGCATGGACGAGCTGTACAAGTAAGGCGCGCCCTAGTCGGATATCCGTCGAGCC
CCTCTCCCTCCCCCCCCCCTAACGTTACTGGCCGAAGCCGCTTGGAATAAGGCCGGTGTGCGTTTGTCTA
TATGTTATTTTCCACCATATTGCCGTCTTTTGGCAATGTGAGGGCCCGGAAACCTGGCCCTGTCTTCTTG
ACGAGCATTCCTAGGGGTCTTTCCCCTCTCGCCAAAGGAATGCAAGGTCTGTTGAATGTCGTGAAGGAAG
CAGTTCCTCTGGAAGCTTCTTGAAGACAAACAACG
Features (pLannotate 1.2.2; 32 found; start..end, strand, type, name):
    341..781     +  CDS            GAL4 DNA binding domain: DNA binding domain of the GAL4 transcriptional activator; Saccharomyces cerevisiae GAL4 (truncated)
    812..1348    +  CDS            p65: C-terminal portion of the p65 subunit of mouse NF-κB
   1371..1396    +  misc_feature   MCS (fragment): pBluescript multiple cloning site
   1432..2020    +  misc_feature   WPRE: woodchuck hepatitis virus posttranscriptional regulatory element
   2040..2117    +  CDS            nef (fragment): NEF_HV1Z2 - Experimental evidence at protein level: Swiss-Prot protein existence level 1. Extracellular Nef protein targets CD4(+) T-lymphocytes for apoptosis by interacting with CXCR4 surface receptors. From Human immunodeficiency virus type 1 group M subtype D (isolate Z2/CDC-Z34) (HIV-1).
   2119..2140    +  LTR            3' LTR (ΔU3) (fragment): self-inactivating 3' long terminal repeat (LTR) from HIV-1
   2140..2200    +  ncRNA          mir-TAR: Accession: RF00250 - Trans-activation response element (TAR)
   2225..2336    +  polyA_signal   bGH poly(A) signal: bovine growth hormone polyadenylation signal
   2453..2474    +  promoter       SV40 promoter (fragment): SV40 enhancer and early promoter
   2495..2626    +  rep_origin     f1 ori (fragment) (sequence partly withheld): f1 bacteriophage origin of replication; arrow indicates direction of (+) strand synthesis
   3030..3218    +  CDS            EEF1AKMT2 (fragment): EFMT2_HUMAN - Also known as C10orf138, METTL10 From Homo sapiens (Human).
   3557..3611    -  CDS            lacI (fragment): lac repressor; lacI; The lac repressor binds to the lac operator to inhibit transcription in E. coli. This inhibition can be relieved by adding lactose or isopropyl-β-D-thiogalactopyranoside (IPTG).
   3794..4382    -  rep_origin     ori: high-copy-number ColE1/pMB1/pBR322/pUC origin of replication
   4553..5413    -  CDS            AmpR: β-lactamase; bla; confers resistance to ampicillin, carbenicillin, and related antibiotics
   5414..5518    -  promoter       AmpR promoter: bla
   5613..5648    +  CDS            rop (fragment): Rop protein, which maintains plasmids at low copy number; rop
   5750..5849    +  misc_feature   bom (fragment): basis of mobility region from pBR322
   5855..5921    -  CDS            lacZα (fragment): LacZα fragment of β-galactosidase; lacZ fragment
   6816..6839    +  LTR            3' LTR (fragment): 3' long terminal repeat (LTR) from HIV-1
   6856..6980    +  enhancer       CMV enhancer (fragment): human cytomegalovirus immediate early enhancer
   6995..7094    +  promoter       CMVd1 promoter: truncated human cytomegalovirus (CMV) immediate early promoter that yields slightly reduced expression relative to the full-length promoter
   7108..7288    +  LTR            5' LTR (truncated): truncated 5' long terminal repeat (LTR) from HIV-1
   7336..7460    +  misc_feature   HIV-1 Ψ: packaging signal of human immunodeficiency virus type 1
   7444..8165    +  CDS            HIV-1 gag (fragment): gag protein from human immunodeficiency virus 1; gag
   8164..8400    +  CDS            env (fragment): ENV_HV1N5 - Experimental evidence at protein level: Swiss-Prot protein existence level 1. From Human immunodeficiency virus type 1 group M subtype B (isolate NY5) (HIV-1).
   8619..8955    +  ncRNA          RRE: Accession: RF00036 - HIV Rev response element
   9165..9282    +  misc_feature   cPPT/CTS: central polypurine tract and central termination sequence of HIV-1
   9356..9373    +  polyA_signal   SV40 poly(A) signal (fragment): SV40 polyadenylation signal
   9375..9396    -  misc_feature   MCS (fragment): pUC18/19 multiple cloning site
   9395..9489    +  protein_bind   5X UAS: five tandem copies of the "ScaI site" 17-mer CGGAGTACTGTCCTCCG, an upstream activating sequence (UAS) that efficiently binds yeast Gal4 (Webster et al., 1988; Pfeiffer et al., 2010) GAL4
  11809..12528   +  CDS            Venus: yellow fluorescent protein (YFP) with fast and efficient maturation (Nagai et al., 2002) mammalian codon-optimized
  12557..340     +  misc_feature   IRES2 (across the origin): internal ribosome entry site (IRES) of the encephalomyocarditis virus (EMCV)
