[The description below was written by a language model from this plasmid's Addgene catalogue record and pLannotate feature annotations shown in this document.]
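Description:
pTYF-super-mfPENK-2.2k-Venus-WPRE is an HIV-1-derived lentiviral transfer plasmid on the pTYF backbone, built to drive the yellow fluorescent protein Venus from a PENK (proenkephalin) gene promoter. It is maintained in E. coli through a high-copy ColE1/pUC-type origin and selected with ampicillin via the β-lactamase gene. The viral genome is transcribed from a hybrid 5' end, in which CMV enhancer/promoter sequences precede a truncated 5' LTR. This is followed by the Ψ packaging signal with partial gag and env sequence, the Rev response element and the cPPT/CTS. At the other end lies a self-inactivating, U3-deleted 3' LTR fragment with a bovine growth hormone polyadenylation signal downstream.

The payload is a transcriptional amplification cassette. Five tandem Gal4 UAS sites sit upstream of an unannotated gap of roughly 2.3 kb that ends at the Venus coding sequence. The gap's position and the "2.2k" in the name suggest that it holds the PENK promoter fragment, although the feature table does not label it. Venus is followed by an EMCV IRES and a Gal4p65 fusion, which joins the yeast GAL4 DNA-binding domain to the activation region of the NF-κB p65 subunit. A WPRE after the fusion enhances transcript expression. In this arrangement, initial PENK promoter activity produces a bicistronic transcript encoding both Venus and Gal4p65. The activator can then bind the upstream UAS sites and boost transcription from the same promoter, which presumably accounts for the "super" in the name. This positive feedback strengthens a weak cell-type-specific promoter while aiming to keep its specificity.

The associated publication concerns neuron-type-specific promoters identified in the monkey genome and validated in mice. This is consistent with using the construct to label enkephalin-expressing neurons by lentiviral delivery.
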