Addgene plasmid #156400: pTYF-super-mfPENK-2.2k-Venus-WPRE
Purpose: Expresses Venus under PENK gene promoter
Depositing lab: Shuji Kaneko. Depositing organization: Kyoto University, Graduate School of Pharmaceutical Sciences. Publication: Identification of neuron-type specific promoters in monkey genome and their functional validation in mice. Nagai Y, Nishitani N, Yasuda M, Ueda Y, Fukui Y, Andoh C, Shirakawa H, Nakagawa T, Inoue KI, Nagayasu K, Kasparov S, Nakamura K, Kaneko S. Biochem Biophys Res Commun. 2019 Oct 22;518(4):619-624. doi: 10.1016/j.bbrc.2019.08.101. Epub 2019 Aug 23. PubMed 31451217.
Backbone
  Vector backbone: pTYF
  Backbone size w/o insert (bp): 7469
  Vector type: Lentiviral
Growth in bacteria
  Bacterial resistance: Ampicillin, 100 μg/mL
  Growth temperature: 37°C
  Growth strain: NEB Stable
  Copy number: High Copy
Gene/Insert 1
  Gene/Insert name: Venus
  Insert size (bp): 720
Gene/Insert 2
  Gene/Insert name: Gal4p65
  Insert size (bp): 1062
Terms and licenses: Academic/Nonprofit Terms; Industry Terms: Not Available to Industry
How to cite: pTYF-super-mfPENK-2.2k-Venus-WPRE was a gift from Shuji Kaneko (Addgene plasmid # 156400 ; http://n2t.net/addgene:156400 ; RRID:Addgene_156400)
